>Addgene plasmid #71504 | pSTARR-seq_fly-RpS12 | depositor full sequence | sequence record 129006 | Full Sequence
AATAAAATATCTTTATTTTCATTACATCTGTGTGTTGGTTTTTTGTGTGAATCGATAGTACTAACATACG
CTCTCCATCAAAACAAAACGAAACAAAACAAACTAGCAAAATAGGCTGTCCCCAGTGCAAGTGCAGGTGC
CAGAACATTTCTCTATCGATAGGTACCGAGCTCTTACGCGTGCTAGCCCGGGCTCGAGATCTGCGATCTT
GTACCAATAGCTAAAAACTCACATCTCCAGCGCCATGCCGATTTTGTTCTCTTTCTTTCCGGTTGTCAAA
AGGTACAGATGCTTGGATTTTATTTCTCCCTGCAGGGGCATTCCGGTACTGTTGGTAAAGCCACCATGGA
AAAGGTAGGTTCAACCACTGATGCCTAGGCACACCGAAACGACTAACCCTAATTCTTATCCTTTACTTCA
GGCCACTTAAGCATGGCTAGCAAAGGAGAAGAACTCTTCACTGGAGTTGTCCCAATTCTTGTTGAATTAG
ATGGTGATGTTAACGGCCACAAGTTCTCTGTCAGTGGAGAGGGTGAAGGTGATGCAACATACGGAAAACT
TACCCTGAAGTTCATCTGCACTACTGGCAAACTGCCTGTTCCCTGGCCAACACTAGTCACTACTCTGTGC
TATGGTGTTCAATGCTTTTCAAGATACCCGGATCATATGAAACGGCATGACTTTTTCAAGAGTGCCATGC
CCGAAGGTTATGTACAGGAAAGGACCATCTTCTTCAAAGATGACGGCAACTACAAGACACGTGCTGAAGT
CAAGTTTGAAGGTGATACCCTTGTTAATAGAATCGAGTTAAAAGGTATTGACTTCAAGGAAGATGGCAAC
ATTCTGGGACACAAATTGGAATACAACTATAACTCACACAATGTATACATCATGGCAGACAAACAAAAGA
ATGGAATCAAAGCGAACTTCAAGACCCGCCACAACATTGAAGATGGAAGCGTTCAACTAGCAGACCATTA
TCAACAAAATACTCCAATTGGCGATGGCCCTGTCCTTTTACCAGACAACCATTACCTGTCCACACAATCT
GCCCTTTCGAAAGATCCCAACGAAAAGAGAGACCACATGGTCCTTCTTGAGTTTGTAACAGCTGCTGGGA
TTACACATGGCATGGATGAACTGTACAACTGATCTAGAGCATGCACCGGTGATATCGCGGCCGCATTAGG
CACCCCAGGCTTTACACTTTATGCTTCCGGCTCGTATAATGTGTGGATTTTGAGTTAGGATCCGTCGAGA
TTTTCAGGAGCTAAGGAAGCTAAAATGGAGAAAAAAATCACTGGATATACCACCGTTGATATATCCCAAT
GGCATCGTAAAGAACATTTTGAGGCATTTCAGTCAGTTGCTCAATGTACCTATAACCAGACCGTTCAGCT
GGATATTACGGCCTTTTTAAAGACCGTAAAGAAAAATAAGCACAAGTTTTATCCGGCCTTTATTCACATT
CTTGCCCGCCTGATGAATGCTCATCCGGAATTCCGTATGGCAATGAAAGACGGTGAGCTGGTGATATGGG
ATAGTGTTCACCCTTGTTACACCGTTTTCCATGAGCAAACTGAAACGTTTTCATCGCTCTGGAGTGAATA
CCACGACGATTTCCGGCAGTTTCTACACATATATTCGCAAGATGTGGCGTGTTACGGTGAAAACCTGGCC
TATTTCCCTAAAGGGTTTATTGAGAATATGTTTTTCGTCTCAGCCAATCCCTGGGTGAGTTTCACCAGTT
TTGATTTAAACGTGGCCAATATGGACAACTTCTTCGCCCCCGTTTTCACCATGGGCAAATATTATACGCA
AGGCGACAAGGTGCTGATGCCGCTGGCGATTCAGGTTCATCATGCCGTTTGTGATGGCTTCCATGTCGGC
AGAATGCTTAATGAATTACAACAGTACTGCGATGAGTGGCAGGGCGGGGCGTAAACGCGTGGATCCGGCT
TACTAAAAGCCAGATAACAGTATGCGTATTTGCGCGCTGATTTTTGCGGTATAAGAATATATACTGATAT
GTATACCCGAAGTATGTCAAAAAGAGGTATGCTATGAAGCAGCGTATTACAGTGACAGTTGACAGCGACA
GCTATCAGTTGCTCAAGGCATATATGATGTCAATATCTCCGGTCTGGTAAGCACAACCATGCAGAATGAA
GCCCGTCGTCTGCGTGCCGAACGCTGGAAAGCGGAAAATCAGGAAGGGATGGCTGAGGTCGCCCGGTTTA
TTGAAATGAACGGCTCTTTTGCTGACGAGAACAGGGGCTGGTGAAATGCAGTTTAAGGTTTACACCTATA
AAAGAGAGAGCCGTTATCGTCTGTTTGTGGATGTACAGAGTGATATTATTGACACGCCCGGGCGACGGAT
GGTGATCCCCCTGGCCAGTGCACGTCTGCTGTCAGATAAAGTCTCCCGTGAACTTTACCCGGTGGTGCAT
ATCGGGGATGAAAGCTGGCGCATGATGACCACCGATATGGCCAGTGTGCCGGTCTCCGTTATCGGGGAAG
AAGTGGCTGATCTCAGCCACCGCGAAAATGACATCAAAAACGCCATTAACCTGATGTTCTGGGGAATATA
AATGTCAGGCTCCCTTATACACAGCCAGTCTGCAGGATATCGTCGACGAATTCGGCCGGCCGCTTCGAGC
AGACATGATAAGATACATTGATGAGTTTGGACAAACCACAACTAGAATGCAGTGAAAAAAATGCTTTATT
TGTGAAATTTGTGATGCTATTGCTTTATTTGTAACCATTATAAGCTGCAATAAACAAGTTAACAACAACA
ATTGCATTCATTTTATGTTTCAGGTTCAGGGGGAGGTGTGGGAGGTTTTTTAAAGCAAGTAAAACCTCTA
CAAATGTGGTAAAATCGATAAGGATCCGACCGATGCCCTTGAGAGCCTTCAACCCAGTCAGCTCCTTCCG
GTGGGCGCGGGGCATGACTATCGTCGCCGCACTTATGACTGTCTTCTTTATCATGCAACTCGTAGGACAG
GTGCCGGCAGCGCTCTTCCGCTTCCTCGCTCACTGACTCGCTGCGCTCGGTCGTTCGGCTGCGGCGAGCG
GTATCAGCTCACTCAAAGGCGGTAATACGGTTATCCACAGAATCAGGGGATAACGCAGGAAAGAACATGT
GAGCAAAAGGCCAGCAAAAGGCCAGGAACCGTAAAAAGGCCGCGTTGCTGGCGTTTTTCCATAGGCTCCG
CCCCCCTGACGAGCATCACAAAAATCGACGCTCAAGTCAGAGGTGGCGAAACCCGACAGGACTATAAAGA
TACCAGGCGTTTCCCCCTGGAAGCTCCCTCGTGCGCTCTCCTGTTCCGACCCTGCCGCTTACCGGATACC
TGTCCGCCTTTCTCCCTTCGGGAAGCGTGGCGCTTTCTCATAGCTCACGCTGTAGGTATCTCAGTTCGGT
GTAGGTCGTTCGCTCCAAGCTGGGCTGTGTGCACGAACCCCCCGTTCAGCCCGACCGCTGCGCCTTATCC
GGTAACTATCGTCTTGAGTCCAACCCGGTAAGACACGACTTATCGCCACTGGCAGCAGCCACTGGTAACA
GGATTAGCAGAGCGAGGTATGTAGGCGGTGCTACAGAGTTCTTGAAGTGGTGGCCTAACTACGGCTACAC
TAGAAGAACAGTATTTGGTATCTGCGCTCTGCTGAAGCCAGTTACCTTCGGAAAAAGAGTTGGTAGCTCT
TGATCCGGCAAACAAACCACCGCTGGTAGCGGTGGTTTTTTTGTTTGCAAGCAGCAGATTACGCGCAGAA
AAAAAGGATCTCAAGAAGATCCTTTGATCTTTTCTACGGGGTCTGACGCTCAGTGGAACGAAAACTCACG
TTAAGGGATTTTGGTCATGAGATTATCAAAAAGGATCTTCACCTAGATCCTTTTAAATTAAAAATGAAGT
TTTAAATCAATCTAAAGTATATATGAGTAAACTTGGTCTGACAGTTACCAATGCTTAATCAGTGAGGCAC
CTATCTCAGCGATCTGTCTATTTCGTTCATCCATAGTTGCCTGACTCCCCGTCGTGTAGATAACTACGAT
ACGGGAGGGCTTACCATCTGGCCCCAGTGCTGCAATGATACCGCGAGACCCACGCTCACCGGCTCCAGAT
TTATCAGCAATAAACCAGCCAGCCGGAAGGGCCGAGCGCAGAAGTGGTCCTGCAACTTTATCCGCCTCCA
TCCAGTCTATTAATTGTTGCCGGGAAGCTAGAGTAAGTAGTTCGCCAGTTAATAGTTTGCGCAACGTTGT
TGCCATTGCTACAGGCATCGTGGTGTCACGCTCGTCGTTTGGTATGGCTTCATTCAGCTCCGGTTCCCAA
CGATCAAGGCGAGTTACATGATCCCCCATGTTGTGCAAAAAAGCGGTTAGCTCCTTCGGTCCTCCGATCG
TTGTCAGAAGTAAGTTGGCCGCAGTGTTATCACTCATGGTTATGGCAGCACTGCATAATTCTCTTACTGT
CATGCCATCCGTAAGATGCTTTTCTGTGACTGGTGAGTACTCAACCAAGTCATTCTGAGAATAGTGTATG
CGGCGACCGAGTTGCTCTTGCCCGGCGTCAATACGGGATAATACCGCGCCACATAGCAGAACTTTAAAAG
TGCTCATCATTGGAAAACGTTCTTCGGGGCGAAAACTCTCAAGGATCTTACCGCTGTTGAGATCCAGTTC
GATGTAACCCACTCGTGCACCCAACTGATCTTCAGCATCTTTTACTTTCACCAGCGTTTCTGGGTGAGCA
AAAACAGGAAGGCAAAATGCCGCAAAAAAGGGAATAAGGGCGACACGGAAATGTTGAATACTCATACTCT
TCCTTTTTCAATATTATTGAAGCATTTATCAGGGTTATTGTCTCATGAGCGGATACATATTTGAATGTAT
TTAGAAAAATAAACAAATAGGGGTTCCGCGCACATTTCCCCGAAAAGTGCCACCTG
[124 nt withheld, positions 4957-5080]
C
[91 nt withheld, positions 5082-5172]
A
[49 nt withheld, positions 5174-5222]
CCTTTGACGTTGGAGTCCACGTTCTTT
[37 nt withheld, positions 5250-5286]
ACCCTATCTCGGTCTATTCTTTTGATTTATAAGGGATTTTGCCGATTTCGGCCTATTGGTTAAAAAATGA
GCTGATTTAACAAAAATTTAACGCGAATTTTAACAAAATATTAACGCTTACAATTTGCCATTCGCCATTC
AGGCTGCGCAACTGTTGGGAAGGGCGATCGGTGCGGGCCTCTTCGCTATTACGCCAGCCCAAGCTACCAT
GATAAGTAAGTAATATTAAGGTACGGGAGGTACTTGGAGCGGCCGC
Features (pLannotate 1.2.2; 17 found; start..end, strand, type, name):
      1..49      +  polyA_signal   poly(A) signal: synthetic polyadenylation signal
     63..154     +  misc_feature   pause site: RNA polymerase II transcriptional pause signal from the human α2 globin gene
    355..421     +  intron         Mhc intron: modified Drosophila myosin heavy chain intron 16 (Pfeiffer et al., 2010)
    433..1149    +  CDS            sg25: sg25 is a basic (constitutively fluorescent) green fluorescent protein published in 1997, derived from Aequorea victoria.
   1201..1231    +  promoter       lac UV5 promoter: E. coli lac promoter with an "up" mutation
   1255..1284    +  promoter       cat promoter (fragment): promoter of the E. coli cat gene encoding chloramphenicol acetyltransferase
   1285..1944    +  CDS            CmR: chloramphenicol acetyltransferase; cat; confers resistance to chloramphenicol
   2123..2281    +  CDS            ccdA (fragment): CCDA_ECO57 - Also known as H, letA. Experimental evidence at protein level: Swiss-Prot protein existence level 1. Antitoxin component of a type II toxin-antitoxin (TA) system which inhibits the post-segregational killing (PSK) of plasmid-free cells, also referred to as a plasmid addiction system. Binds to and blocks the activity of CcdB; will also remove bound CcdB protein from the CcdB-GyrA complex by forming a CcdA-CcdB complex, a process termed rejuvenation. Functions as a transcriptional corepressor for the ccdAB operon, repression also requires CcdB (By similarity). From Escherichia coli
   2286..2588    +  CDS            ccdB: CCDB_ECOLI - Also known as G, letB, letD. Experimental evidence at protein level: Swiss-Prot protein existence level 1. Toxic component of a type II toxin-antitoxin (TA) system, functioning in plasmid maintainence. Responsible for the post- segregational killing (PSK) of plasmid-free cells, also referred to as a plasmid addiction system. Half-life of over 2 hours. Cell killing by CcdB is accompanied by filamentation, defects in chromosome and plasmid segregation, defects in cell division, formation of anucleate cells, decreased DNA synthesis and plasmid loss. Interferes with the activity of DN
   2669..2790    -  polyA_signal   SV40 poly(A) signal: SV40 polyadenylation signal
   2813..2881    -  CDS            large T antigen (fragment): large T antigen from SV40 (simian virus 40)
   2897..3026    +  CDS            TcR (fragment): tetracycline efflux protein; tet; confers resistance to tetracycline
   3206..3794    -  rep_origin     ori: high-copy-number ColE1/pMB1/pBR322/pUC origin of replication
   3965..4825    -  CDS            AmpR: β-lactamase; bla; confers resistance to ampicillin, carbenicillin, and related antibiotics
   4826..4930    -  promoter       AmpR promoter: bla
   4957..5385    +  rep_origin     f1 ori (sequence partly withheld): f1 bacteriophage origin of replication; arrow indicates direction of (+) strand synthesis
   5417..5484    -  CDS            lacZα (fragment): LacZα fragment of β-galactosidase; lacZ fragment
