[The description below was written by a language model from this plasmid's Addgene catalogue record and pLannotate feature annotations shown in this document.]
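Description:
pSTARR-seq_fly-RpS12 is an empty-backbone screening vector for STARR-seq (self-transcribing active regulatory region sequencing) in Drosophila cells, built on Promega's pGL3-Promoter. According to the depositor, the region between BglII and FseI was replaced with a cassette consisting of the RpS12 core promoter, a modified Drosophila myosin heavy chain intron 16, an sgGFP open reading frame, a ccdB suicide gene flanked by homology arms, and the pGL3 SV40 late polyadenylation signal. The feature table matches this layout. It shows the Mhc intron, a green fluorescent protein CDS, a chloramphenicol resistance gene with a ccdA fragment and ccdB, then the SV40 poly(A) signal. The RpS12 core promoter is not annotated, but it presumably lies in the unannotated stretch upstream of the intron. A synthetic poly(A) signal and a transcriptional pause site from the original backbone sit further upstream and limit read-through transcription into the reporter unit.

The CmR/ccdB cassette is a placeholder. During library generation, candidate enhancer fragments are recombined in through the homology arms and displace ccdB, so only recombinant plasmids survive in ordinary E. coli. The uncut vector must therefore be propagated in a ccdB-tolerant strain. Because candidates lie downstream of the GFP ORF and upstream of the poly(A) site, an active enhancer drives transcription from the core promoter and is itself transcribed, so its activity can be read out by sequencing the reporter transcripts. The RpS12 core promoter version probes enhancer compatibility with a ribosomal protein (housekeeping-type) core promoter. This fits the associated study on enhancer–core-promoter specificity in developmental versus housekeeping gene regulation. Bacterial maintenance relies on a high-copy ColE1/pUC-type origin, ampicillin resistance and chloramphenicol resistance, and an f1 origin is also present.
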