Addgene plasmid #71504: pSTARR-seq_fly-RpS12
Purpose: (Empty Backbone) flySTARR-seq screening vector with RpS12 core promoter
Depositing lab: Alexander Stark. Depositing organization: Research Institute of Molecular Pathology (IMP). Publication: Enhancer-core-promoter specificity separates developmental and housekeeping gene regulation. Zabidi MA, Arnold CD, Schernhuber K, Pagani M, Rath M, Frank O, Stark A. Nature. 2015 Feb 26;518(7540):556-9. doi: 10.1038/nature13994. Epub 2014 Dec 15. PubMed 25517091.
Backbone
  Vector backbone: pGL3-Promoter
  Backbone manufacturer: Promega
  Vector type: Insect Expression ; flySTARR-seq screening vector
  Tag / fusion protein: sgGFP (SuperGlo, Qbiogene, Inc) (N terminal on backbone)
Growth in bacteria
  Bacterial resistance: Chloramphenicol and Ampicillin, 25 & 100 μg/mL
  Growth temperature: 37°C
  Growth strain: ccdB Survival
  Copy number: High Copy
Gene/Insert
  Gene/Insert name: None
  Tag / fusion protein: sgGFP (SuperGlo, Qbiogene, Inc) (N terminal on backbone)
Terms and licenses: Academic/Nonprofit Terms; Industry Terms: Not Available to Industry
Depositor comments: This plasmid was made by replacing the sequence of pGL3-Promoter between BglII and FseI with a fragment containing the core promoter listed above, an mhc16 intron, an ORF (sgGFP, Qbiogene, Inc), a ccdB suicide gene flanked by homology arms (used for cloning the enhancer candidates during library generation), followed by the pGL3's SV40 late polyA-signal.
How to cite: pSTARR-seq_fly-RpS12 was a gift from Alexander Stark (Addgene plasmid # 71504 ; http://n2t.net/addgene:71504 ; RRID:Addgene_71504)
