>Addgene plasmid #71504 | pSTARR-seq_fly-RpS12 | addgene partial sequence | sequence record 132396 | RVprimer3 5'-CTAGCAAAATAGGCTGTCCC-3'
TTTCTCTATCGATAGGTACCGAGCTCTTACGCGTGCTAGCCCGGGCTCGAGATCTGCGATCTTGTACCAA
TAGCTAAAAACTCACATCTCCAGCGCCATGCCGATTTTGTTCTCTTTCTTTCCGGTTGTCAAAAGGTACA
GATGCTTGGATTTTATTTCTCCCTGCAGGGGCATTCCGGTACTGTTGGTAAAGCCACCATGGAAAAGGTA
GGTTCAACCACTGATGCCTAGGCACACCGAAACGACTAACCCTAATTCTTATCCTTTACTTCAGGCCACT
TAAGCATGGCTAGCAAAGGAGAAGAACTCTTCACTGGAGTTGTCCCAATTCTTGTTGAATTAGATGGTGA
TGTTAACGGCCACAAGTTCTCTGTCAGTGGAGAGGGTGAAGGTGATGCAACATACGGAAAACTTACCCTG
AAGTTCATCTGCACTACTGGCAAACTGCCTGTTCCCTGGCCAACACTAGTCACTACTCTGTGCTATGGTG
TTCAATGCTTTTCAAGATACCCGGATCATATGAAACGGCATGACTTTTTCAAGAGTGCCATGCCCGAAGG
TTATGTACAGGAAAGGACCATCTTCTTCAAAGATGACGGCAACTACAAGACACGTGCTGAAGTCAAGTTT
GAAGGTGATACCCTTGTTAATAGAATCGAGTTAAAAGGTATTGACTTCAAGGAAGATGGCAACATTCTGG
GACACAAATTGGAATACAACTATAACTCACACAATGTATACATCATGGCAGACAAACAAAAGAATGGAAT
CAAAGCGAACTTCAAGACCCGCCACAACATTGAAGATGGAAGCGTTCAACTAGCAGACCATTATCAACAA
