>Addgene plasmid #71504 | pSTARR-seq_fly-RpS12 | addgene partial sequence | sequence record 132397 | pAE03_1 5'-GTTACAAACTCAAGAAGGACC-3'
AGGGCAGATTGTGTGGACAGGTAATGGTTGTCTGGTAAAAGGACAGGGCCATCGCCAATTGGAGTATTTT
GTTGATAATGGTCTGCTAGTTGAACGCTTCCATCTTCAATGTTGTGGCGGGTCTTGAAGTTCGCTTTGAT
TCCATTCTTTTGTTTGTCTGCCATGATGTATACATTGTGTGAGTTATAGTTGTATTCCAATTTGTGTCCC
AGAATGTTGCCATCTTCCTTGAAGTCAATACCTTTTAACTCGATTCTATTAACAAGGGTATCACCTTCAA
ACTTGACTTCAGCACGTGTCTTGTAGTTGCCGTCATCTTTGAAGAAGATGGTCCTTTCCTGTACATAACC
TTCGGGCATGGCACTCTTGAAAAAGTCATGCCGTTTCATATGATCCGGGTATCTTGAAAAGCATTGAACA
CCATAGCACAGAGTAGTGACTAGTGTTGGCCAGGGAACAGGCAGTTTGCCAGTAGTGCAGATGAACTTCA
GGGTAAGTTTTCCGTATGTTGCATCACCTTCACCCTCTCCACTGACAGAGAACTTGTGGCCGTTAACATC
ACCATCTAATTCAACAAGAATTGGGACAACTCCAGTGAAGAGTTCTTCTCCTTTGCTAGCCATGCTTAAG
TGGCCTGAAGTAAAGGATAAGAATTAGGGTTAGTCGTTTCGGTGTGCCTAGGCATCAGTGGTTGAACCTA
CCTTTTCCATGGTGGCTTTACCAACAGTACCGGAATGCCCCTGCAGGGAGAAATAAAATCCAAGCATCTG
TACCTT
